Addgene plasmid #249079: pEvolvR-mCherry-NNG-Slug-nCas9(D10A)-PolI5MΔ
Purpose: Expresses nucleus-localized NNG-Slug-nCas9 (D10A) fused to PolI5MΔ and mCherry using a CMV promoter. Includes a GFP cassette flanked by BsmbI cut sites to knock in and coexpress user-defined gRNAs.
Depositing lab: John Dueber & David Schaffer. Depositing organization: University of California, Berkeley. Publication: Nickase fidelity drives EvolvR-mediated diversification in mammalian cells. Hurtado JE, Schieferecke AJ, Halperin SO, Guan J, Aidlen D, Schaffer DV, Dueber JE. Nat Commun. 2025 Apr 19;16(1):3723. doi: 10.1038/s41467-025-58414-0. PubMed 40253348.
Backbone
  Vector backbone: n/a
  Vector type: Mammalian Expression, CRISPR
Growth in bacteria
  Bacterial resistance: Ampicillin, 100 μg/mL
  Growth temperature: 37°C
  Growth strain: NEB Stable
  Copy number: High Copy
Gene/Insert
  Gene/Insert name: NNG-Slug-nCas9-PolI5MΔ
  Species: Synthetic
  Mutation: deletion of PolI5M N-terminal flap endonuclease domain (aa 1-325)
  Promoter: CMV
  Tag / fusion protein: mCherry (N terminal on backbone)
  Cloning method: Golden Gate
  Sequencing primers: 5′ n/a
Terms and licenses: Academic/Nonprofit Terms; Industry Terms: Not Available to Industry
How to cite: pEvolvR-mCherry-NNG-Slug-nCas9(D10A)-PolI5MΔ was a gift from John Dueber & David Schaffer (Addgene plasmid # 249079 ; http://n2t.net/addgene:249079 ; RRID:Addgene_249079)
