[The description below was written by a language model from this plasmid's Addgene catalogue record and pLannotate feature annotations shown in this document.]
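Description:
pEvolvR-mCherry-NNG-Slug-nCas9(D10A)-PolI5MΔ is a roughly 11 kb mammalian expression and CRISPR plasmid that delivers an EvolvR targeted-diversification enzyme together with a cloning site for its guide RNA. No named backbone is recorded, but the annotated remnants (lac promoter/operator, T3 and T7 promoters, MCS and lacZα fragments, f1 ori) point to a pBluescript-type scaffold. It is propagated in E. coli from a high-copy ColE1/pUC origin and selected with ampicillin through the bla gene.

The main cassette uses the CMV enhancer and promoter to drive a single fusion reading frame: N-terminal mCherry, then a Cas9 nickase carrying the D10A mutation, then a fragment of E. coli DNA polymerase I, ending at a synthetic poly(A) signal. The Cas9 portion is annotated by similarity to the Staphylococcus aureus orthologue, while the record names it an NNG-PAM "Slug" variant. The polymerase is the PolI5M variant lacking its N-terminal flap endonuclease domain (residues 1–325). The record describes the protein as nucleus-localized, although no localization signal is individually annotated. In the EvolvR concept, the nickase cuts one strand at the guide-specified site and the tethered polymerase extends from the nick, introducing substitutions in a nearby window; mCherry marks expressing cells.

Upstream, a human U6 promoter is followed by a superfolder GFP cassette with bacterial rrnB T1 and T7Te terminators, flanked by BsmBI sites. Golden Gate replacement of this dropout with a user-defined spacer yields a U6-driven gRNA coexpressed from the same plasmid, presumably with loss of GFP signal identifying correct bacterial clones. The associated work examines EvolvR-mediated diversification in mammalian cells.
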