Features (pLannotate 1.2.2; 23 found; start..end, strand, type, name):
      1..589     +  rep_origin     ori: high-copy-number ColE1/pMB1/pBR322/pUC origin of replication
    772..864     +  CDS            lacI (fragment): lac repressor; lacI; The lac repressor binds to the lac operator to inhibit transcription in E. coli. This inhibition can be relieved by adding lactose or isopropyl-β-D-thiogalactopyranoside (IPTG).
    877..898     +  protein_bind   CAP binding site: CAP binding activates transcription in the presence of cAMP. E. coli catabolite activator protein
    913..943     +  promoter       lac promoter: promoter for the E. coli lac operon
    947..969     +  protein_bind   lac operator (fragment): The lac repressor binds to the lac operator to inhibit transcription in E. coli. This inhibition can be relieved by adding lactose or isopropyl-β-D-thiogalactopyranoside (IPTG). lac repressor encoded by lacI
   1012..1030    +  promoter       T3 promoter: promoter for bacteriophage T3 RNA polymerase
   1043..1069    +  misc_feature   MCS (fragment): pBluescript multiple cloning site
   1083..1109    +  promoter       UbC promoter (fragment): human ubiquitin C promoter
   1153..1393    +  promoter       U6 promoter: RNA polymerase III promoter for human U6 snRNA
   1575..2288    +  CDS            superfolder GFP: GFP variant that folds robustly even when fused to poorly folded proteins (Pédelacq et al., 2006)
   2300..2371    +  terminator     rrnB T1 terminator: transcription terminator T1 from the E. coli rrnB gene
   2387..2414    +  terminator     T7Te terminator: phage T7 early transcription terminator
   2534..2913    +  enhancer       CMV enhancer: human cytomegalovirus immediate early enhancer
   2914..3117    +  promoter       CMV promoter: human cytomegalovirus (CMV) immediate early promoter
   3193..3897    +  CDS            mCherry: mCherry is a basic (constitutively fluorescent) red fluorescent protein published in 2004, derived from Discosoma sp.. It is reported to be a very rapidly-maturing monomer with low acid sensitivity.
   3907..7065    +  CDS            cas9: CAS9_STAAU - Experimental evidence at protein level: Swiss-Prot protein existence level 1. CRISPR (clustered regularly interspaced short palindromic repeat) is an adaptive immune system that provides protection against mobile genetic elements (viruses, transposable elements and conjugative plasmids). CRISPR clusters contain spacers, sequences complementary to antecedent mobile elements, and target invading nucleic acids. CRISPR clusters are transcribed and processed into CRISPR RNA (crRNA). In type II CRISPR systems correct processing of pre-crRNA requires a trans- encoded small RNA (tracrRNA)
   7231..9039    +  CDS            polA (fragment): DPO1_ECOLI - Also known as resA. Experimental evidence at protein level: Swiss-Prot protein existence level 1. In addition to polymerase activity, this DNA polymerase exhibits 3'-5' and 5'-3' exonuclease activity. It is able to utilize nicked circular duplex DNA as a template and can unwind the parental DNA strand from its template. From Escherichia coli (strain K12).
   9098..9138    +  polyA_signal   poly(A) signal (fragment): synthetic polyadenylation signal
   9152..9170    -  promoter       T7 promoter: promoter for bacteriophage T7 RNA polymerase
   9173..9330    +  CDS            lacZα (fragment): LacZα fragment of β-galactosidase; lacZ fragment
   9335..9763    +  rep_origin     f1 ori (sequence partly withheld): f1 bacteriophage origin of replication; arrow indicates direction of (+) strand synthesis
   9816..9920    +  promoter       AmpR promoter: bla
   9921..10781   +  CDS            AmpR: β-lactamase; bla; confers resistance to ampicillin, carbenicillin, and related antibiotics
>Addgene plasmid #249079 | pEvolvR-mCherry-NNG-Slug-nCas9(D10A)-PolI5MΔ | addgene full sequence | sequence record 496312 | Addgene NGS Result
TTGAGATCCTTTTTTTCTGCGCGTAATCTGCTGCTTGCAAACAAAAAAACCACCGCTACCAGCGGTGGTT
TGTTTGCCGGATCAAGAGCTACCAACTCTTTTTCCGAAGGTAACTGGCTTCAGCAGAGCGCAGATACCAA
ATACTGTTCTTCTAGTGTAGCCGTAGTTAGGCCACCACTTCAAGAACTCTGTAGCACCGCCTACATACCT
CGCTCTGCTAATCCTGTTACCAGTGGCTGCTGCCAGTGGCGATAAGTCGTGTCTTACCGGGTTGGACTCA
AGACGATAGTTACCGGATAAGGCGCAGCGGTCGGGCTGAACGGGGGGTTCGTGCACACAGCCCAGCTTGG
AGCGAACGACCTACACCGAACTGAGATACCTACAGCGTGAGCTATGAGAAAGCGCCACGCTTCCCGAAGG
GAGAAAGGCGGACAGGTATCCGGTAAGCGGCAGGGTCGGAACAGGAGAGCGCACGAGGGAGCTTCCAGGG
GGAAACGCCTGGTATCTTTATAGTCCTGTCGGGTTTCGCCACCTCTGACTTGAGCGTCGATTTTTGTGAT
GCTCGTCAGGGGGGCGGAGCCTATGGAAAAACGCCAGCAACGCGGCCTTTTTACGGTTCCTGGCCTTTTG
CTGGCCTTTTGCTCACATGTTCTTTCCTGCGTTATCCCCTGATTCTGTGGATAACCGTATTACCGCCTTT
GAGTGAGCTGATACCGCTCGCAGCAGCCGAACGACCGAGCGCAGCGAGTCAGTGAGCGAGGAAGCGGAAG
AGCGCCCAATACGCAAACCGCCTCTCCCCGCGCGTTGGCCGATTCATTAATGCAGCTGGCACGACAGGTT
TCCCGACTGGAAAGCGGGCAGTGAGCGCAACGCAATTAATGTGAGTTAGCTCACTCATTAGGCACCCCAG
GCTTTACACTTTATGCTTCCGGCTCGTATGTTGTGTGGAATTGTGAGCGGATAACAATTTCACACAGGAA
ACAGCTATGACCATGATTACGCCAAGCTCGAAATTAACCCTCACTAAAGGGAACAAAAGCTGGAGCTCCA
CCGCGGTGGCGGCCGCTCTTAAGGGGTGCAGCGGCCTCCGCGCCGGGTTTTGGCGCCTCGGTGAGTGAGT
GTGTGCGTGTTGGATCCAAGGTCGGGCAGGAAGAGGGCCTATTTCCCATGATTCCTTCATATTTGCATAT
ACGATACAAGGCTGTTAGAGAGATAATTAGAATTAATTTGACTGTAAACACAAAGATATTAGTACAAAAT
ACGTGACGTAGAAAGTAATAATTTCTTGGGTAGTTTGCAGTTTTAAAATTATGTTTTAAAATGGACTATC
ATATGCTTACCGTAACTTGAAAGTATTTCGATTTCTTGGCTTTATATATCTTGTGGAAAGGACGAAACAC
CTGAGACGGAAAGTGAAACGTGATTTCATGCGTCATTTTGAACATTTTGTAAATCTTATTTAATAATGTG
TGCGGCAATTCACATTTAATTTATGAATGTTTTCTTAACATCGCGGCAACTCAAGAAACGGCAGGTTCGG
ATCTTAGCTACTAGAGAAAGAGGAGAAATACTAGATGCGTAAAGGCGAAGAGCTGTTCACTGGTGTCGTC
CCTATTCTGGTGGAACTGGATGGTGATGTCAACGGTCATAAGTTTTCCGTGCGTGGCGAGGGTGAAGGTG
ACGCAACTAATGGTAAACTGACGCTGAAGTTCATCTGTACTACTGGTAAACTGCCGGTTCCTTGGCCGAC
TCTGGTAACGACGCTGACTTATGGTGTTCAGTGCTTTGCTCGTTATCCGGACCATATGAAGCAGCATGAC
TTCTTCAAGTCCGCCATGCCGGAAGGCTATGTGCAGGAACGCACGATTTCCTTTAAGGATGACGGCACGT
ACAAAACGCGTGCGGAAGTGAAATTTGAAGGCGATACCCTGGTAAACCGCATTGAGCTGAAAGGCATTGA
CTTTAAAGAGGACGGCAATATCCTGGGCCATAAGCTGGAATACAATTTTAACAGCCACAATGTTTACATC
ACCGCCGATAAACAAAAAAATGGCATTAAAGCGAATTTTAAAATTCGCCACAACGTGGAGGATGGCAGCG
TGCAGCTGGCTGATCACTACCAGCAAAACACTCCAATCGGTGATGGTCCTGTTCTGCTGCCAGACAATCA
CTATCTGAGCACGCAAAGCGTTCTGTCTAAAGATCCGAACGAGAAACGCGATCATATGGTTCTGCTGGAG
TTCGTAACCGCAGCGGGCATCACGCATGGTATGGATGAACTGTACAAATGACCAGGCATCAAATAAAACG
AAAGGCTCAGTCGAAAGACTGGGCCTTTCGTTTTATCTGTTGTTTGTCGGTGAACGCTCTCTACTAGAGT
CACACTGGCTCACCTTCGGGTGGGCCTTTCTGCGTTTATACGTCTCAGTTTTAGTACTCTGGAAACAGAA
TCTACTGAAACAAGACAATATGTCGTGTTTATCCCATCAATTTATTGGTGGGATTTTTCCGCGGCCTCTA
GACTCGAGGCGTTGACATTGATTATTGACTAGTTATTAATAGTAATCAATTACGGGGTCATTAGTTCATA
GCCCATATATGGAGTTCCGCGTTACATAACTTACGGTAAATGGCCCGCCTGGCTGACCGCCCAACGACCC
CCGCCCATTGACGTCAATAATGACGTATGTTCCCATAGTAACGCCAATAGGGACTTTCCATTGACGTCAA
TGGGTGGAGTATTTACGGTAAACTGCCCACTTGGCAGTACATCAAGTGTATCATATGCCAAGTACGCCCC
CTATTGACGTCAATGACGGTAAATGGCCCGCCTGGCATTATGCCCAGTACATGACCTTATGGGACTTTCC
TACTTGGCAGTACATCTACGTATTAGTCATCGCTATTACCATGGTGATGCGGTTTTGGCAGTACATCAAT
GGGCGTGGATAGCGGTTTGACTCACGGGGATTTCCAAGTCTCCACCCCATTGACGTCAATGGGAGTTTGT
TTTGGCACCAAAATCAACGGGACTTTCCAAAATGTCGTAACAACTCCGCCCCATTGACGCAAATGGGCGG
TAGGCGTGTACGGTGGGAGGTCTATATAAGCAGAGCTCTCTGGCTAACTACCGGTGCCACCATGGCCCCA
AAGAAGAAGCGGAAGGTCGGTATCCACGGAGTCCCAGCAGCCGTGAGCAAGGGCGAGGAGGATAACATGG
CCATCATCAAGGAGTTCATGCGATTCAAGGTGCACATGGAGGGCTCCGTGAACGGCCACGAGTTCGAGAT
CGAGGGCGAGGGCGAGGGCCGCCCCTACGAGGGCACCCAGACCGCCAAGCTGAAGGTGACCAAGGGTGGC
CCCCTGCCCTTCGCCTGGGACATCCTGTCCCCTCAGTTCATGTACGGCTCCAAGGCCTACGTGAAGCACC
CCGCCGACATCCCCGACTACTTGAAGCTGTCCTTCCCCGAGGGCTTCAAGTGGGAGCGCGTGATGAACTT
CGAGGACGGCGGCGTGGTGACCGTGACCCAGGACTCCTCCCTGCAGGACGGCGAGTTCATCTACAAGGTG
AAGCTGCGCGGCACCAACTTCCCCTCCGACGGCCCCGTAATGCAGAAGAAGACCATGGGCTGGGAGGCCT
CCTCCGAGCGGATGTACCCCGAGGACGGCGCCCTGAAGGGCGAGATCAAGCAGAGGCTGAAGCTGAAGGA
CGGCGGCCACTACGACGCTGAGGTCAAGACCACCTACAAGGCCAAGAAGCCCGTGCAGCTGCCCGGCGCC
TACAACGTCAACATCAAGTTGGACATCACCTCCCACAACGAGGACTACACCATCGTGGAACAGTACGAAC
GCGCCGAGGGCCGCCACTCCACCGGCGGCATGGACGAGCTGTACAAGGGATCCGGTATGAACCAAAAATT
CATACTGGGACTGGCCATCGGAATCACCAGCGTGGGCTACGGCCTGATCGACTACGAGACAAAGAATATC
ATCGATGCCGGCGTTAGACTGTTCCCCGAGGCCAACGTGGAAAACAACGAGGGAAGAAGGTCCAAACGTG
GAAGCAGAAGACTGAAGCGACGCCGCATTCACAGACTTGAACGGGTGAAGAAGCTGCTCGAGGATTATAA
TCTGCTGGATCAGTCCCAGATTCCTCAGTCTACAAACCCCTACGCCATCCGCGTGAAGGGCCTGTCTGAA
GCCCTGAGCAAGGACGAACTCGTGATTGCCCTGCTCCATATCGCCAAGAGAAGAGGCATCCACAAGATCG
ACGTGATCGACAGCAACGACGACGTGGGGAACGAGCTCAGCACCAAGGAACAGCTGAATAAGAACAGCAA
GCTGCTGAAAGACAAATTTGTGTGCCAGATCCAGCTGGAAAGAATGAATGAGGGCCAGGTGCGGGGAGAG
AAAAACCGGTTCAAGACCGCTGATATCATCAAGGAAATCATCCAGCTGCTGAATGTGCAGAAGAACTTCC
ACCAGCTGGACGAGAACTTCATCAACAAGTACATCGAACTGGTTGAGATGAGGCGGGAATACTTCGAGGG
CCCCGGCAAGGGCAGTCCATATGGCTGGGAAGGCGACCCTAAGGCTTGGTACGAGACACTGATGGGCCAC
TGCACCTACTTCCCAGATGAGCTGAGAAGCGTGAAATACGCCTACAGTGCCGACCTGTTCAACGCTCTGA
ACGACCTGAACAACCTGGTCATCCAAAGAGATGGACTGTCTAAGCTCGAGTATCATGAGAAGTATCACAT
CATCGAGAACGTGTTCAAGCAGAAGAAGAAACCTACACTGAAGCAGATCGCCAATGAGATCAATGTCAAC
CCTGAAGATATCAAGGGCTACAGAATCACAAAGTCTGGCAAGCCCCAGTTTACCGAGTTTAAGCTCTACC
ACGACCTGAAAAGCGTGCTGTTTGACCAGAGCATCCTGGAGAACGAAGACGTGCTGGACCAGATCGCTGA
GATCCTGACCATCTACCAGGACAAGGATAGCATCAAATCTAAGCTGACGGAACTGGACATCCTGCTGAAC
GAGGAAGATAAGGAAAACATCGCCCAGCTGACTGGCTACACCGGGACCCACCGGCTCAGCCTGAAATGCA
TCCGGCTGGTCCTGGAAGAGCAGTGGTATTCTAGCCGGAATCAGATGGAAATCTTCACACACCTGAACAT
TAAGCCTAAGAAGATCAACCTGACAGCCGCCAACAAGATCCCGAAGGCTATGATCGACGAGTTCATCCTG
AGCCCTGTGGTGAAGAGGACCTTCGGCCAGGCCATTAACCTTATTAACAAGATCATAGAAAAGTACGGCG
TGCCTGAAGATATCATCATCGAGCTGGCCAGAGAAAATAATAGCAAGGACAAGCAGAAGTTCATCAATGA
GATGCAGAAAAAGAACGAGAACACCAGAAAGAGAATTAACGAAATCATCGGCAAGTATGGCAACCAGAAC
GCCAAGAGACTGGTCGAGAAGATTAGACTGCACGACGAGCAGGAGGGCAAGTGCCTGTACTCACTGGAAA
GCATCCCTCTGGAGGACCTGCTGAACAACCCCAACCACTACGAGGTGGACCACATCATTCCAAGATCTGT
GTCCTTCGACAACTCTTACCACAACAAAGTGCTCGTGAAGCAGAGCGAGAACTCCAAAAAATCCAACCTG
ACCCCTTACCAGTACTTTAACAGCGGCAAGTCCAAGCTCTCTTACAACCAGTTTAAACAACACATCCTGA
ACCTGAGCAAGTCCCAGGATAGAATCAGCAAAAAAAAGAAAGAGTATCTGCTGGAAGAACGGGACATCAA
CAAGTTCGAGGTGCAAAAAGAGTTCATCAATAGAAACCTGGTGGATACCCGGTACGCCACAAGAGAGCTG
ACAAACTACCTGAAGGCCTACTTCAGCGCCAACAATATGAACGTGAAGGTGAAAACGATCAACGGCAGCT
TCACCGATTACCTGCGGAAAGTGTGGAAGTTTAAGAAGGAACGGAACCACGGCTACAAGCACCACGCCGA
GGACGCCCTGATTATCGCTAATGCCGATTTCCTGTTCAAAGAGAACAAGAAGCTGAAAGCCGTGAACTCT
GTGCTGGAAAAACCTGAGATCGAGAGCAAGCAGCTGGATATCCAGGTGGATAGCGAGGATAACTACAGCG
AAATGTTCATCATCCCTAAGCAGGTCCAGGACATCAAGGACTTCAGAAACTTCAAGTACAGCCACAGAGT
GGACAAGAAGCCTAACAGACGGCTGATCAACGATACACTGTACAGCACCCGGAAGAAGGACAACTCCACC
TACATCGTGCAGACCATCAAAGATATCTATGCCAAAGATAATACCACCCTGAAGAAGCAGTTTGACAAGT
CACCCGAGAAGTTCCTCATGTACCAACACGATCCGCGGACCTTCGAGAAGTTGGAAGTGATCATGAAGCA
GTACGCTAATGAGAAGAATCCTCTGGCCAAGTACCACGAGGAAACAGGCGAGTACCTGACCAAATACAGC
AAAAAAAACAACGGCCCTATCGTGAAAAGCCTGAAGTACATTGGAAACAAGCTGGGCCGCCACCTAGATG
TGACCCACCAGTTCAAGAGCAGCACCAAGAAGTTGGTGAAGCGGAGCATCAAGCCTTATAGATTCGACGT
CTACCTGACCGACAAGGGATATAAGTTCATCACCATCAGCTACCTGGACGTGCTGAAGAAAGACAATTAC
TACTACATACCCGAACAGAAGTACGACAAGCTCAAACTGGGCAAGGCCATCGACAAAAACGCCAAGTTTA
TCGCTAGCTTCTACAAGAATGATCTGATCAAGCTGGACGGCGAGATCTACAAGATCATCGGCGTGAGTAG
CGACACCAGAAACATGATCGAACTGGATCTGCCTGACATCAGATACAAAGAATACTGCGAGCTGAACAAT
ATCAAGGGCAAACCTAGAATCATAAAGACCATCGGCAAAAAGGTGAATAGCATCGAAAAACTGACAACCG
ACGTGCTGGGCAACGTGTTCACCAACACCCAGTACACAAAACCTCAGCTGCTGTTCAAGCGAGGAAATGC
CTATCCCTATGACGTGCCCGATTATGCCAGCCTGGGCAGCGGCTCCCCCAAGAAAAAACGCAAGGTGGAA
GATCCTAAGAAAAAGCGGAAAGGTTCTAGTGAAACCCCGGGAACAAGTGAGTCGGCCACCCCTGAAGGTG
GATCAGGGGGTAGCGGATCCTCTTACGATAATTATGTTACGATTCTGGACGAGGAAACCTTAAAGGCTTG
GATCGCTAAATTAGAGAAGGCTCCTGTTTTCGCTTTCGACACGGAAACGGATTCTCTGGACAATATTAGT
GCGAATCTTGTTGGTCTGAGTTTCGCAATTGAACCGGGTGTTGCTGCTTACATCCCTGTGGCACACGACT
ACCTGGACGCTCCGGACCAGATTTCACGTGAACGCGCTCTGGAACTGCTGAAGCCTTTATTAGAGGACGA
GAAAGCTTTGAAAGTTGGTCAGAATTTGAAGTATGCTCGTGGAATCTTAGCTAATTATGGTATCGAGTTG
CGCGGTATCGCTTTCGACACGATGTTGGAATCTTATATCCTGAACTCTGTCGCTGGTCGCCATGACATGG
ACTCTCTGGCTGAGCGCTGGCTGAAACATAAGACGATTACCTTCGAGGAAATCGCAGGAAAGGGTAAGAA
CCAGCTCACGTTCAATCAAATCGCTCTGGAGGAAGCTGGTCGCTATGCTGCTGAGGACGCTGACGTTACT
CTGCAACTGCACTTGAAGATGTGGCCTGACTTGCAGAAGCATAAGGGTCCACTGAATGTTTTTGAAAACA
TTGAGATGCCTTTGGTTCCAGTTCTGTCTCGTATCGAGCGCAATGGCGTTAAAATTGACCCAAAGGTTTT
ACATAACCACTCAGAGGAACTGACGCTGCGCTTAGCCGAATTGGAGAAAAAGGCTCACGAGATCGCTGGC
GAAGAGTTCAATCTGTCATCTACGAAACAACTGCAGACTATCCTGTTCGAGAAGCAAGGTATCAAGCCAT
TAAAAAAGACCCCTGGCGGTGCTCCGTCTACCTCTGAGGAAGTTTTGGAGGAGTTAGCTTTGGATTACCC
TCTGCCGAAGGTTATCTTGGAATACCGCGGTTTGGCTAAATTGAAGTCTACTTATACGGATAAACTTCCT
TTGATGATTAATCCAAAGACGGGTCGCGTTCACACGTCGTACCATCAAGCTGTTACCGCTACCGGTCGCC
TGTCTTCTACGGATCCGAATTTACAGAATATTCCTGTGCGCAATGAGGAGGGCCGCCGCATTCGTCAAGC
TTTTATCGCTCCGGAAGACTACGTTATCGTTTCTGCTGATTATTCTCAAAATGAATTACGTATCATGGCT
CACCTGTCTCGCGATAAGGGTCTGTTGACGGCCTTTGCTGAGGGTAAGGACATTCATCGTGCTACCGCTG
CTGAGGTTTACGGCCTGCCGTTGGAAACGGTTACGTCTGAACAGCGTCGCTCTGCTAAGCGTATTAATTT
CGGCTTAATCTACGGTATGTCTGCGTTTGGCTTAGCTCGTCAGCTGAATATCCCGCGCAAGGAAGCTCAA
AAATATATGGATCTGTATTTTGAGCGTTACCACGGTGTTTTGGAATACATGGAGCGTACGCGCGCGCAAG
CTAAGGAACAAGGTTATGTGGAAACCTTGGATGGTCGTCGCTTGTACTTGCCTGACATTAAGTCTTCTAA
CGGCGCCCGCCGCGCTGCTGCCGAGCGCGCTGCTATCAATGCTCCGATGCAAGGTACTGCTGCTGATATT
ATTAAGCGTGCTATGATCGCTGTGGACGCTTGGCTGCAAGCTGAACAGCCTCGCGTTCGCATGATTATGC
AAGTTCATGACGAGTTGGTTTTCGAGGTGCATAAGGACGACGTGGACGCTGTTGCTAAACAAATCCACCA
GTTGATGGAGAATTGCACGCGCTTAGACGTTCCGCTGCTGGTTGAAGTTGGTTCTGGTGAAAACTGGGAC
CAGGCTCACTAATGGCTGAAAACTGGGACCAGGCTCACTAACTCAGATCCTACTAGGTTTAATAAACATC
TTTATTTTCATTACATCTGTGTGTTGGTTTTTTGTGTGGTACCCAATTCGCCCTATAGTGAGTCGTATTA
CAATTCACTGGCCGTCGTTTTACAACGTCGTGACTGGGAAAACCCTGGCGTTACCCAACTTAATCGCCTT
GCAGCACATCCCCCTTTCGCCAGCTGGCGTAATAGCGAAGAGGCCCGCACCGATCGCCCTTCCCAACAGT
TGCGCAGCCTGAATGGCGAATGGG
[124 nt withheld, positions 9335-9458]
C
[91 nt withheld, positions 9460-9550]
A
[49 nt withheld, positions 9552-9600]
CCTTTGACGTTGGAGTCCACGTTCTTT
[37 nt withheld, positions 9628-9664]
ACCCTATCTCGGTCTATTCTTTTGATTTATAAGGGATTTTGCCGATTTCGGCCTATTGGTTAAAAAATGA
GCTGATTTAACAAAAATTTAACGCGAATTTTAACAAAATATTAACGCTTACAATTTAGGTGGCACTTTTC
GGGGAAATGTGCGCGGAACCCCTATTTGTTTATTTTTCTAAATACATTCAAATATGTATCCGCTCATGAG
ACAATAACCCTGATAAATGCTTCAATAATATTGAAAAAGGAAGAGTATGAGTATTCAACATTTCCGTGTC
GCCCTTATTCCCTTTTTTGCGGCATTTTGCCTTCCTGTTTTTGCTCACCCAGAAACGCTGGTGAAAGTAA
AAGATGCTGAAGATCAGTTGGGTGCACGAGTGGGTTACATCGAACTGGATCTCAACAGCGGTAAGATCCT
TGAGAGTTTTCGCCCCGAAGAACGTTTTCCAATGATGAGCACTTTTAAAGTTCTGCTATGTGGCGCGGTA
TTATCCCGTATTGACGCCGGGCAAGAGCAACTCGGTCGCCGCATACACTATTCTCAGAATGACTTGGTTG
AGTACTCACCAGTCACAGAAAAGCATCTTACGGATGGCATGACAGTAAGAGAATTATGCAGTGCTGCCAT
AACCATGAGTGATAACACTGCGGCCAACTTACTTCTGACAACGATCGGAGGACCGAAGGAGCTAACCGCT
TTTTTGCACAACATGGGGGATCATGTAACTCGCCTTGATCGTTGGGAACCGGAGCTGAATGAAGCCATAC
CAAACGACGAGCGTGACACCACGATGCCTGTAGCAATGGCAACAACGTTGCGCAAACTATTAACTGGCGA
ACTACTTACTCTAGCTTCCCGGCAACAATTAATAGACTGGATGGAGGCGGATAAAGTTGCAGGACCACTT
CTGCGCTCGGCCCTTCCGGCTGGCTGGTTTATTGCTGATAAATCTGGAGCCGGTGAGCGTGGTTCTCGCG
GTATCATTGCAGCACTGGGGCCAGATGGTAAGCCCTCCCGTATCGTAGTTATCTACACGACGGGGAGTCA
GGCAACTATGGATGAACGAAATAGACAGATCGCTGAGATAGGTGCCTCACTGATTAAGCATTGGTAACTG
TCAGACCAAGTTTACTCATATATACTTTAGATTGATTTAAAACTTCATTTTTAATTTAAAAGGATCTAGG
TGAAGATCCTTTTTGATAATCTCATGACCAAAATCCCTTAACGTGAGTTTTCGTTCCACTGAGCGTCAGA
CCCCGTAGAAAAGATCAAAGGATCTTC
